>Addgene plasmid #198584 | pENTR223-BPLF1_1001-2000 | addgene full sequence | sequence record 391893 | Addgene NGS Result
CTTTCCTGCGTTATCCCCTGATTCTGTGGATAACCGTATTACCGCCTTTGAGTGAGCTGATACCGCTCGC
CGCAGCCGAACGACCGAGCGCAGCGAGTCAGTGAGCGAGGAAGCGGAAGAGCGCCCAATACGCAAACCGC
CTCTCCCCGCGCGTTGGCCGATTCATTAATGCAGCTGGCACGACAGGTTTCCCGACTGGAAAGCGGGCAG
TGAGCGCAACGCAATTAATACGCGTACCGCTAGCCAGGAAGAGTTTGTAGAAACGCAAAAAGGCCATCCG
TCAGGATGGCCTTCTGCTTAGTTTGATGCCTGGCAGTTTATGGCGGGCGTCCTGCCCGCCACCCTCCGGG
CCGTTGCTTCACAACGTTCAAATCCGCTCCCGGCGGATTTGTCCTACTCAGGAGAGCGTTCACCGACAAA
CAACAGATAAAACGAAAGGCCCAGTCTTCCGACTGAGCCTTTCGTTTTATTTGATGCCTGGCAGTTCCCT
ACTCTCGCGTTAACGCTAGCATGGATGTTTTCCCAGTCACGACGTTGTAAAACGACGGCCAGTCTTAAGC
TCGGGCCCCAAATAATGATTTTATTTTGACTGATAGTGACCTGTTCGTTGCAACAAATTGATGAGCAATG
CTTTTTTATAATGCCAACTTTGTACAAAAAAGTTGGCATGGTGCGCAGGTGTACGGCGGACATCAGGGAC
AAGGTGGCCTCGGCGGCCTCCGATTATCTCTCCTACCTTGAGGACCCAAGCCTCCCAACAGTGATGGATT
TTGACGACCTCCTGACACACCTGCGGCACACATGCCAGATCATCGCCTCCCTGCCTCTCCTAAACATCCG
GTACACGTCCATTGAATGGGACTATCGCGAGCTCCTCTACCTGGGCACCGCCCTTAGTGATATGAGCGGT
ATCCCCTGGCCCCTGGAGCGAGTTGAGGAGGACGACCCCAGCATTGCCCCCCTTCCAGAGTTTGAGACAG
TCGCGAAAAAACAGAAGGAGCTCGAGACCACCAGAGAAAACGAAAAGCGCCTCCGCACCATCCTGGACGA
CATCGAGGCAATGTTGGGCCTGGCCGGTGTGGCCTCGGCCCCAGGCGCCCCCATCTCTCCCGCCTCTCCC
TCTGCGACACCCGCCAACCACGACAACCCCGAAGCCACGCCACCGCTGGCCGACACCGCGGCCCTCACCA
TCCCCGTCATAGAAAAGTACATCGCAAATGCAGGGTCGATAGTCGGGGCCGCAAAGAACCCCACGTACAT
CCGCCTACGTGACACTATACAGCAGATTGTTCGCTCCAAAAAGTACCTGATGAACATCCTGAAATCCATC
ACCTTCTACACCATCGATAACTACATTGCCTCCTTCGAGGAGAGCATAGACCACCTCTATCGTGACTTGC
CGGTCCTTGACCCTGAGGTGCAGGATGGCATTGACCGCATCCTGGACCCCATGGTCTCAGAGGCCCTGCA
CACATTCGAGATGGGCAACCGGCTGACGCTGGAGCCAGCGCGCCTAGTGGCCTTGCAGAATTTTGCTACT
CACAGCACCTTAAAGGAGACGGCCGCGGCGGTGAATCTGCTCCCAGGTCTACTGGCGGTCTATGATGCGA
CGATCACAGGTCAGGCTCCAGAGGATGCCCTGAGACTACTCTCTGGGCTGCAGAATCAGCTCTCCCAAAC
GCTCATCCCAGGGAAGCTCAAGAAACGCTTCCTAAGTTACCTGCAGAAATTGAAGAATAACAACAACGAT
CAGCTCAGACAGAAGGAGGTGCAGGCCTGGCGCCTGGAGGCCGAAGGCTTTAAGCCCGCCACCGAGGAAC
AGCTCGAGGCCTTTCTGGACACTGCCCCCAACAAAGAGCTCAAGCGACAGTATGAGAAGAAGCTGCGGCA
GCTTATGGAGACCGGGCGCAAGGAAAAGGAGAAGCTCCGAGAACAGGAAGACAAGGAGAGGCAGGAGCGG
CGAGCGCGAGAGGCGAATGAGGCCTGGGCCAGAATTAGGAAGGCGCTGGGGGCACGCCCAGAGCCCGCTC
CCACTTCGCCCGATGACTGGAACACCCTGCTGGCCTCCCTGCTGCCAGACAATACGGACTCAGCCGCGGC
AGCAGCGGCGGCAGTAGCCAGAAACACGGACATCTTGGACTCCCTCACACAGATCCTTGCCGCTATGCTA
TTGGGAATAACGAGGGTGAGGAGGGAGAGACTGCGATCCCTGCTCGTGGACGATGGTGGTGCGGCGGAGA
GAATGGAGGCCGCGGAACCCGGCTGGTTCACGGATATCGAGACCGGCCCTCTGGCCAGACTGGACGCTTG
GCCCGCCACCCCCGCGGCTACCGCCAAAGAAGGAGGAGGAGGGCGAGGAGCGGAGGAAGCGGCCGGGGCC
CTCTTTCGCGCCAGGACGGCGGCCGATGCCATCCGTTCGGCCCTCGCGCAGACGCGCCAGGCCCTGCAGT
CCCCGGACATGAAATCAGCGGTGGTCAACACGGATCTGGAGGCCCCCTACGCGGAGTACGAGCGGGGGCT
GGCCGGGCTTCTGGAAAAAAGACGAGCAGCCGAGGCTGCCCTGACGGCCATCGTGAGCGAGTACGTGGAT
CGGACGCTACCCGAAGCCACTAATGACCCAGGCCAGGCTAACCTGCCTCCTCCTCCAACTATCCCCCAGG
CAACCGCCCCGCCCAGGCTGGCCTCGGACTCGGCGCTCTGGCCTAAGAAGCCCCAGCTGCTGACAAGGCG
AGAGCGGGACGATCTCCTCCAGGCCACGGGGGACTTCTTCTCGGAGCTGCTGACCGAGGCCGAGGCGGCC
GAGGTCCGGGCGCTGGAAGAGCAGGTCCGGGAGAGCCAGACCCTGATGGCGAAGGCCCACGAGATGGCGG
CAAGCACTCGGCGGGGCTTTCACACGGCTCTGGAGGCCGTCCTCTCCAGGTCACGCGACGAAGCCCCCGA
CGATGAACTCCGGAGCCTGCTTCCCTCCCCGCCCAAAGCCCCTGTCCAGGCTCCCCTCGAGGCCGCCCTG
GCCCGGGCAGCGGCCGGGAACGGCTCATGGCCCTACCGGAAATCCCTGGCAGCCGCCAAGTGGATCCGGG
GCATCTGCGAGGCCGTGCGGGGTCTTTCCGAAGGAGCCCTGGCCTTAGCTGGGGGCGCGGGTGCCTGGCT
GAACCTAGCCGCTGCGGCTGACGGTGAAATTCATGAGCTAACACGGCTCCTGGAAGTCGAGGGCATGGCC
CAGAACTCCATGGATGGCATGGAGGAGCTGAGGTTGGCTCTGGCCACGTTGGACCCCAAGCGGGTCGCGG
GGGGCAAGGAGACCGTCGCAGACTGGAAAAGGCGCCTCTCCCGACTGGAGGCCATCATCCAGGAGGCCCA
GGAAGAGTCCCAGCTGCAGGGAACGCTGCAGGATCTGGTCACCCAGGCCAGGGGCCACACCGACCCGCGC
CAGCTCAAGATCGTGGTGGAGGCTGCCAGGGGCCTGGCGCTTGGGGCCTCGGCTGGCTCCCAGTATGCCC
TCCTCAAGGACAAGCTGCTGCGCTATGCCTCGGCCAAGCAGAGTTTCCTGGCTTTTTACGAGACCGCCCA
GCCTACCGTTTTCGTTAAGCATCCCTTGACCAACAACCTGCCCCTCCTCATCACGATTTCGGCACCACCA
ACTGGATGGGGCAATGGAGCCCCGACCCGGCCAACTTTCTTGTACAAAGTTGGCATTATAAGAAAGCATT
GCTTATCAATTTGTTGCAACGAACAGGTCACTATCAGTCAAAATAAAATCATTATTTGCCATCCAGCTGA
TATCCCCTATAGTGAGTCGTATTACATGGTCATAGCTGTTTCCTGGCAGCTCTGGCCCGTGTCTCAAAAT
CTCTGATGTTACATTGCACAAGATAAAAATATATCATCATGCCTCCTCTAGACCAGCCAGGACAGAAATG
CCTCGACTTCGCTGCTACCCAAGGTTGCCGGGTGACGCACACCGTGGAAACGGATGAAGGCACGAACCCA
GTGGACATAAGCCTGTTCGGTTCGTAAGCTGTAATGCAAGTAGCGTATGCGCTCACGCAACTGGTCCAGA
ACCTTGACCGAACGCAGCGGTGGTAACGGCGCAGTGGCGGTTTTCATGGCTTGTTATGACTGTTTTTTTG
GGGTACAGTCTATGCCTCGGGCATCCAAGCAGCAAGCGCGTTACGCCGTGGGTCGATGTTTGATGTTATG
GAGCAGCAACGATGTTACGCAGCAGGGCAGTCGCCCTAAAACAAAGTTAAACATTATGAGGGAAGCGGTG
ATCGCCGAAGTATCGACTCAACTATCAGAGGTAGTTGGCGTCATCGAGCGCCATCTCGAACCGACGTTGC
TGGCCGTACATTTGTACGGCTCCGCAGTGGATGGCGGCCTGAAGCCACACAGTGATATTGATTTGCTGGT
TACGGTGACCGTAAGGCTTGATGAAACAACGCGGCGAGCTTTGATCAACGACCTTTTGGAAACTTCGGCT
TCCCCTGGAGAGAGCGAGATTCTCCGCGCTGTAGAAGTCACCATTGTTGTGCACGACGACATCATTCCGT
GGCGTTATCCAGCTAAGCGCGAACTGCAATTTGGAGAATGGCAGCGCAATGACATTCTTGCAGGTATCTT
CGAGCCAGCCACGATCGACATTGATCTGGCTATCTTGCTGACAAAAGCAAGAGAACATAGCGTTGCCTTG
GTAGGTCCAGCGGCGGAGGAACTCTTTGATCCGGTTCCTGAACAGGATCTATTTGAGGCGCTAAATGAAA
CCTTAACGCTATGGAACTCGCCGCCCGACTGGGCTGGCGATGAGCGAAATGTAGTGCTTACGTTGTCCCG
CATTTGGTACAGCGCAGTAACCGGCAAAATCGCGCCGAAGGATGTCGCTGCCGACTGGGCAATGGAGCGC
CTGCCGGCCCAGTATCAGCCCGTCATACTTGAAGCTAGACAGGCTTATCTTGGACAAGAAGAAGATCGCT
TGGCCTCGCGCGCAGATCAGTTGGAAGAATTTGTCCACTACGTGAAAGGCGAGATCACCAAGGTAGTCGG
CAAATAACCCTCGAGCCACCCATGACCAAAATCCCTTAACGTGAGTTACGCGTCGTTCCACTGAGCGTCA
GACCCCGTAGAAAAGATCAAAGGATCTTCTTGAGATCCTTTTTTTCTGCGCGTAATCTGCTGCTTGCAAA
CAAAAAAACCACCGCTACCAGCGGTGGTTTGTTTGCCGGATCAAGAGCTACCAACTCTTTTTCCGAAGGT
AACTGGCTTCAGCAGAGCGCAGATACCAAATACTGTTCTTCTAGTGTAGCCGTAGTTAGGCCACCACTTC
AAGAACTCTGTAGCACCGCCTACATACCTCGCTCTGCTAATCCTGTTACCAGTGGCTGCTGCCAGTGGCG
ATAAGTCGTGTCTTACCGGGTTGGACTCAAGACGATAGTTACCGGATAAGGCGCAGCGGTCGGGCTGAAC
GGGGGGTTCGTGCACACAGCCCAGCTTGGAGCGAACGACCTACACCGAACTGAGATACCTACAGCGTGAG
CTATGAGAAAGCGCCACGCTTCCCGAAGGGAGAAAGGCGGACAGGTATCCGGTAAGCGGCAGGGTCGGAA
CAGGAGAGCGCACGAGGGAGCTTCCAGGGGGAAACGCCTGGTATCTTTATAGTCCTGTCGGGTTTCGCCA
CCTCTGACTTGAGCGTCGATTTTTGTGATGCTCGTCAGGGGGGCGGAGCCTATGGAAAAACGCCAGCAAC
GCGGCCTTTTTACGGTTCCTGGCCTTTTGCTGGCCTTTTGCTCACATGTT
Features (pLannotate 1.2.2; 12 found; start..end, strand, type, name):
    121..213     +  CDS            lacI (fragment): lac repressor; lacI; The lac repressor binds to the lac operator to inhibit transcription in E. coli. This inhibition can be relieved by adding lactose or isopropyl-β-D-thiogalactopyranoside (IPTG).
    268..295     -  terminator     rrnB T2 terminator: transcription terminator T2 from the E. coli rrnB gene
    427..470     +  terminator     rrnB T1 terminator: Escherichia coli rrnB; transcription terminator T1 from the E. coli rrnB gene
    517..553     -  CDS            lacZα (fragment): LacZα fragment of β-galactosidase; lacZ fragment
    570..665     +  protein_bind   attL3: mutant version of attL; recombination site for the Gateway® LR reaction LR Clonase™
    671..3670    +  CDS            LTP_EBVB9 (fragment): Experimental evidence at protein level: Swiss-Prot protein existence level 1. Large tegument protein that plays multiple roles in the viral cycle. During viral entry, remains associated with the capsid while most of the tegument is detached and participates in the capsid transport toward the host nucleus. Plays a role in the routing of the capsid at the nuclear pore complex and subsequent uncoating. Within the host nucleus, acts as a deneddylase and promotes the degradation of nuclear CRLs (cullin-RING ubiquitin ligases) and thereby stabilizes nuclear CRL substrates, while cytoplasmic CRLs rem
   3672..3767    -  protein_bind   attL3: mutant version of attL; recombination site for the Gateway® LR reaction LR Clonase™
   3786..3804    -  promoter       T7 promoter: promoter for bacteriophage T7 RNA polymerase
   3994..4017    +  promoter       Pc promoter (fragment): intI1 (promoter lies within the coding sequence); class 1 integron promoter
   4193..4249    +  CDS            GmR (fragment): gentamycin acetyltransferase; aacC1; confers resistance to gentamycin
   4256..5047    +  CDS            SmR: aminoglycoside adenylyltransferase (Murphy, 1985); aadA; confers resistance to spectinomycin and streptomycin
   5140..5728    +  rep_origin     ori: high-copy-number ColE1/pMB1/pBR322/pUC origin of replication
