[The description below was written by a language model from this plasmid's Addgene catalogue record and pLannotate feature annotations shown in this document.]
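Description:
pENTR223-BPLF1_1001-2000 is a Gateway entry clone built on the pENTR223.1 backbone (Invitrogen) and carrying a segment of the Epstein-Barr virus BPLF1 open reading frame. It is a bacterial cloning plasmid rather than an expression vector. It replicates in E. coli from a high-copy ColE1/pUC-type origin and is selected with spectinomycin through an aadA (SmR) aminoglycoside adenylyltransferase gene. That gene lies downstream of a class 1 integron Pc promoter fragment and a short remnant of a gentamicin resistance gene. The sequenced record is 5,790 nt, which is consistent with a roughly 3 kb insert in the 2,875 bp backbone.

The insert is annotated as a 3,000 nt fragment matching the EBV large tegument protein, a multifunctional protein involved in capsid transport and uncoating and reported to have deneddylase activity in the nucleus. The length fits a block of 1,000 codons, so the "1001-2000" in the name probably refers to amino acid positions, although the record does not say this explicitly. The sequence is listed as wild type. The fragment is flanked by two recombination sites in opposite orientation, which the automated annotation labels as attL3-type variants. These allow LR Clonase-mediated transfer of the ORF into Gateway destination vectors. rrnB T1 and T2 terminators upstream shield the insert from read-through transcription, a T7 promoter sits just outside the downstream att site, and small lacI and lacZα fragments are backbone remnants. No eukaryotic promoter, tag or reporter is annotated. The clone belongs to a collection associated with mapping interactions among EBV proteins and between EBV and human proteins, where such entry clones are the source for shuttling ORFs into assay or expression vectors.
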