Addgene plasmid #198584: pENTR223-BPLF1_1001-2000
Purpose: Gateway Entry Clone
Depositing lab: Eric Johannsen. Depositing organization: Brigham and Women's Hospital. Publication: Epstein-Barr virus and virus human protein interaction maps. Calderwood MA, Venkatesan K, Xing L, Chase MR, Vazquez A, Holthaus AM, Ewence AE, Li N, Hirozane-Kishikawa T, Hill DE, Vidal M, Kieff E, Johannsen E. Proc Natl Acad Sci U S A. 2007 May 1;104(18):7606-11. doi: 10.1073/pnas.0702332104. Epub 2007 Apr 19. PubMed 17446270.
Backbone
  Vector backbone: pENTR223.1
  Backbone manufacturer: Invitrogen
  Backbone size w/o insert (bp): 2875
  Vector type: Gateway Entry Vector
Growth in bacteria
  Bacterial resistance: Spectinomycin, 50 μg/mL
  Growth temperature: 37°C
  Growth strain: DH5alpha
  Copy number: High Copy
Gene/Insert
  Gene/Insert name: BPLF1_1001-2000
  Species: Epstein-Barr virus
  Mutation: None (wildtype)
  Cloning method: Gateway Cloning
Terms and licenses: Academic/Nonprofit Terms; Industry Terms: Not Available to Industry
How to cite: pENTR223-BPLF1_1001-2000 was a gift from Eric Johannsen (Addgene plasmid # 198584 ; http://n2t.net/addgene:198584 ; RRID:Addgene_198584)
